>Addgene plasmid #242080 | pNQ116 | addgene full sequence | sequence record 489334 | Addgene NGS Result
GTCTGGCTTCTGATAAAGCGGGCCATGTTAAGGGCGGTTTTTTCCTGTTTGGTCACTGATGCCTCCGTGT
AAGGGGGATTTCTGTTCATGGGGGTAATGATACCGATGAAACGAGAGAGGATGCTCACGATACGGGTTAC
TGATGATGAACATGCCCGGTTACTGGAACGTTGTGAGGGTAAACAACTGGCGGTATGGATGCGGCGGGAC
CAGAGAAAAATCACTCAGGGTCAATGCCAGCGCTTCGTTAATACAGATGTAGGTGTTCCACAGGGTAGCC
AGCAGCATCCTGCGATGCAGATCCGGAACATAATGGTGCAGGGCGCTGACTTCCGCGTTTCCAGACTTTA
CGAAACACGGAAACCGAAGACCATTCATGTTGTTGCTCAGGTCGCAGACGTTTTGCAGCAGCAGTCGCTT
CACGTTCGCTCGCGTATCGGTGATTCATTCTGCTAACCAGTAAGGCAACCCCGCCAGCCTAGCCGGGTCC
TCAACGACAGGAGCACGATCATGCGCACCCGTGGGGCCGCCATGCCGGCGATAATGGCCTGCTTCTCGCC
GAAACGTTTGGTGGCGGGACCAGTGACGAAGGCTTGAGCGAGGGCGTGCAAGATTCCGAATACCGCAAGC
GACAGGCCGATCATCGTCGCGCTCCAGCGAAAGCGGTCCTCGCCGAAAATGACCCAGAGCGCTGCCGGCA
CCTGTCCTACGAGTTGCATGATAAAGAAGACAGTCATAAGTGCGGCGACGATAGTCATGCCCCGCGCCCA
CCGGAAGGAGCTGACTGGGTTGAAGGCTCTCAAGGGCATCGGTCGAGATCCCGGTGCCTAATGAGTGAGC
TAACTTACATTAATTGCGTTGCGCTCACTGCCCGCTTTCCAGTCGGGAAACCTGTCGTGCCAGCTGCATT
AATGAATCGGCCAACGCGCGGGGAGAGGCGGTTTGCGTATTGGGCGCCAGGGTGGTTTTTCTTTTCACCA
GTGAGACGGGCAACAGCTGATTGCCCTTCACCGCCTGGCCCTGAGAGAGTTGCAGCAAGCGGTCCACGCT
GGTTTGCCCCAGCAGGCGAAAATCCTGTTTGATGGTGGTTAACGGCGGGATATAACATGAGCTGTCTTCG
GTATCGTCGTATCCCACTACCGAGATATCCGCACCAACGCGCAGCCCGGACTCGGTAATGGCGCGCATTG
CGCCCAGCGCCATCTGATCGTTGGCAACCAGCATCGCAGTGGGAACGATGCCCTCATTCAGCATTTGCAT
GGTTTGTTGAAAACCGGACATGGCACTCCAGTCGCCTTCCCGTTCCGCTATCGGCTGAATTTGATTGCGA
GTGAGATATTTATGCCAGCCAGCCAGACGCAGACGCGCCGAGACAGAACTTAATGGGCCCGCTAACAGCG
CGATTTGCTGGTGACCCAATGCGACCAGATGCTCCACGCCCAGTCGCGTACCGTCTTCATGGGAGAAAAT
AATACTGTTGATGGGTGTCTGGTCAGAGACATCAAGAAATAACGCCGGAACATTAGTGCAGGCAGCTTCC
ACAGCAATGGCATCCTGGTCATCCAGCGGATAGTTAATGATCAGCCCACTGACGCGTTGCGCGAGAAGAT
TGTGCACCGCCGCTTTACAGGCTTCGACGCCGCTTCGTTCTACCATCGACACCACCACGCTGGCACCCAG
TTGATCGGCGCGAGATTTAATCGCCGCGACAATTTGCGACGGCGCGTGCAGGGCCAGACTGGAGGTGGCA
ACGCCAATCAGCAACGACTGTTTGCCCGCCAGTTGTTGTGCCACGCGGTTGGGAATGTAATTCAGCTCCG
CCATCGCCGCTTCCACTTTTTCCCGCGTTTTCGCAGAAACGTGGCTGGCCTGGTTCACCACGCGGGAAAC
GGTCTGATAAGAGACACCGGCATACTCTGCGACATCGTATAACGTTACTGGTTTCACATTCACCACCCTG
AATTGACTCTCTTCCGGGCGCTATCATGCCATACCGCGAAAGGTTTTGCGCCATTCGATGGTGTCCGGGA
TCTCGACGCTCTCCCTTATGCGACTCCTGCATTAGGAAGCAGCCCAGTAGTAGGTTGAGGCCGTTGAGCA
CCGCCGCCGCAAGGAATGGTGCATGCAAGGAGATGGCGCCCAACAGTCCCCCGGCCACGGGGCCTGCCAC
CATACCCACGCCGAAACAAGCGCTCATGAGCCCGAAGTGGCGAGCCCGATCTTCCCCATCGGTGATGTCG
GCGATATAGGCGCCAGCAACCGCACCTGTGGCGCCGGTGATGCCGGCCACGATGCGTCCGGCGTAGAGGA
TCGAGATCTCGATCCCGCGAAATTAATACGACTCACTATAGGGGAATTGTGAGCGGATAACAATTCCCCT
CTAGAAATAATTTTGTTTAACTTTAAGAAGGAGATATACCATGGGTCATCACCATCATCATCACGGGTCC
CTGCAGGACTCAGAAGTCAATCAAGAAGCTAAGCCAGAGGTCAAGCCAGAAGTCAAGCCTGAGACTCACA
TCAATTTAAAGGTGTCCGATGGATCTTCAGAGATCTTCTTCAAGATCAAAAAGACCACTCCTTTAAGAAG
GCTGATGGAAGCGTTCGCTAAAAGACAGGGTAAGGAAATGGACTCCTTAAGATTCTTGTACGACGGTATT
AGAATTCAAGCTGATCAGGCCCCTGAAGATTTGGACATGGAGGATAACGATATTATTGAGGCTCACCGCG
AACAGATTGGAGGTATGTCTGAAGCTCCTAAAAAGCGCTGGTACGTCGTTCAGGCGTTTTCCGGTTTTGA
AGGCCGCGTAGCAACGTCGCTGCGTGAGCATATCAAATTACACAACATGGAAGATTTGTTTGGTGAAGTC
ATGGTACCAACCGAAGAAGTGGTTGAAATCCGTGGCGGTCAGCGTCGCAAAAGCGAACGTAAATTCTTCC
CTGGCTACGTCCTCGTTCAGATGGTGATGAACGACGCGAGCTGGCACCTGGTGCGCAGCGTACCGCGTGT
GATGGGCTTCATCGGCGGTACTTCCGATCGTCCTGCGCCAATCAGCGATAAAGAAGTCGATGCGATTATG
AACCGCCTGCAGCAGGTTGGTGATAAGCCGCGTCCGTAACTAGAGGATCCGAATTCGAGCTCCGTCGACA
AGCTTGCGGCCGCACTCGAGCACCACCACCACCACCACTGAGATCCGGCTGCTAACAAAGCCCGAAAGGA
AGCTGAGTTGGCTGCTGCCACCGCTGAGCAATAACTAGCATAACCCCTTGGGGCCTCTAAACGGGTCTTG
AGGGGTTTTTTGCTGAAAGGAGGAACTATATCCGGATTGGCGAATGGG
[124 nt withheld, positions 3339-3462]
C
[91 nt withheld, positions 3464-3554]
A
[49 nt withheld, positions 3556-3604]
CCTTTGACGTTGGAGTCCACGTTCTTT
[37 nt withheld, positions 3632-3668]
ACCCTATCTCGGTCTATTCTTTTGATTTATAAGGGATTTTGCCGATTTCGGCCTATTGGTTAAAAAATGA
GCTGATTTAACAAAAATTTAACGCGAATTTTAACAAAATATTAACGCTTACAATTTAGGTGGCACTTTTC
GGGGAAATGTGCGCGGAACCCCTATTTGTTTATTTTTCTAAATACATTCAAATATGTATCCGCTCATGAG
ACAATAACCCTGATAAATGCTTCAATAATATTGAAAAAGGAAGAGTATGAGTATTCAACATTTCCGTGTC
GCCCTTATTCCCTTTTTTGCGGCATTTTGCCTTCCTGTTTTTGCTCACCCAGAAACGCTGGTGAAAGTAA
AAGATGCTGAAGATCAGTTGGGTGCACGAGTGGGTTACATCGAACTGGATCTCAACAGCGGTAAGATCCT
TGAGAGTTTTCGCCCCGAAGAACGTTTTCCAATGATGAGCACTTTTAAAGTTCTGCTATGTGGCGCGGTA
TTATCCCGTATTGACGCCGGGCAAGAGCAACTCGGTCGCCGCATACACTATTCTCAGAATGACTTGGTTG
AGTACTCACCAGTCACAGAAAAGCATCTTACGGATGGCATGACAGTAAGAGAATTATGCAGTGCTGCCAT
AACCATGAGTGATAACACTGCGGCCAACTTACTTCTGACAACGATCGGAGGACCGAAGGAGCTAACCGCT
TTTTTGCACAACATGGGGGATCATGTAACTCGCCTTGATCGTTGGGAACCGGAGCTGAATGAAGCCATAC
CAAACGACGAGCGTGACACCACGATGCCTGCAGCAATGGCAACAACGTTGCGCAAACTATTAACTGGCGA
ACTACTTACTCTAGCTTCCCGGCAACAATTAATAGACTGGATGGAGGCGGATAAAGTTGCAGGACCACTT
CTGCGCTCGGCCCTTCCGGCTGGCTGGTTTATTGCTGATAAATCTGGAGCCGGTGAGCGTGGTTCTCGCG
GTATCATTGCAGCACTGGGGCCAGATGGTAAGCCCTCCCGTATCGTAGTTATCTACACGACGGGGAGTCA
GGCAACTATGGATGAACGAAATAGACAGATCGCTGAGATAGGTGCCTCACTGATTAAGCATTGGTAACTG
TCAGACCAAGTTTACTCATATATACTTTAGATTGATTTAAAACTTCATTTTTAATTTAAAAGGATCTAGG
TGAAGATCCTTTTTGATAATCTCATGACCAAAATCCCTTAACGTGAGTTTTCGTTCCACTGAGCGTCAGA
CCCCGTAGAAAAGATCAAAGGATCTTCTTGAGATCCTTTTTTTCTGCGCGTAATCTGCTGCTTGCAAACA
AAAAAACCACCGCTACCAGCGGTGGTTTGTTTGCCGGATCAAGAGCTACCAACTCTTTTTCCGAAGGTAA
CTGGCTTCAGCAGAGCGCAGATACCAAATACTGTCCTTCTAGTGTAGCCGTAGTTAGGCCACCACTTCAA
GAACTCTGTAGCACCGCCTACATACCTCGCTCTGCTAATCCTGTTACCAGTGGCTGCTGCCAGTGGCGAT
AAGTCGTGTCTTACCGGGTTGGACTCAAGACGATAGTTACCGGATAAGGCGCAGCGGTCGGGCTGAACGG
GGGGTTCGTGCACACAGCCCAGCTTGGAGCGAACGACCTACACCGAACTGAGATACCTACAGCGTGAGCT
ATGAGAAAGCGCCACGCTTCCCGAAGGGAGAAAGGCGGACAGGTATCCGGTAAGCGGCAGGGTCGGAACA
GGAGAGCGCACGAGGGAGCTTCCAGGGGGAAACGCCTGGTATCTTTATAGTCCTGTCGGGTTTCGCCACC
TCTGACTTGAGCGTCGATTTTTGTGATGCTCGTCAGGGGGGCGGAGCCTATGGAAAAACGCCAGCAACGC
GGCCTTTTTACGGTTCCTGGCCTTTTGCTGGCCTTTTGCTCACATGTTCTTTCCTGCGTTATCCCCTGAT
TCTGTGGATAACCGTATTACCGCCTTTGAGTGAGCTGATACCGCTCGCCGCAGCCGAACGACCGAGCGCA
GCGAGTCAGTGAGCGAGGAAGCGGAAGAGCGCCTGATGCGGTATTTTCTCCTTACGCATCTGTGCGGTAT
TTCACACCGCAATGGTGCACTCTCAGTACAATCTGCTCTGATGCCGCATAGTTAAGCCAGTATACACTCC
GCTATCGCTACGTGACTGGGTCATGGCTGCGCCCCGACACCCGCCAACACCCGCTGACGCGCCCTGACGG
GCTTGTCTGCTCCCGGCATCCGCTTACAGACAAGCTGTGACCGTCTCCGGGAGCTGCATGTGTCAGAGGT
TTTCACCGTCATCACCGAAACGCGCGAGGCAGCTGCGGTAAAGCTCATCAGCGTGGTCGTGAAGCGATTC
ACAGATGTCTGCCTGTTCATCCGCGTCCAGCTCGTTGAGTTTCTCCAGAAGCGTTAAT
Features (pLannotate 1.2.2; 20 found; start..end, strand, type, name):
     73..453     +  CDS            YPB1_ECOLX: Protein predicted: Swiss-Prot protein existence level 4. From Escherichia coli.
    525..816     -  CDS            TcR (fragment): tetracycline efflux protein; tet; confers resistance to tetracycline
    831..852     -  protein_bind   CAP binding site: CAP binding activates transcription in the presence of cAMP. E. coli catabolite activator protein
    865..1947    -  CDS            lacI: lac repressor; lacI; The lac repressor binds to the lac operator to inhibit transcription in E. coli. This inhibition can be relieved by adding lactose or isopropyl-β-D-thiogalactopyranoside (IPTG).
   1948..2025    -  promoter       lacI promoter: lacI
   2033..2312    -  CDS            TcR (fragment): tetracycline efflux protein; tet; confers resistance to tetracycline
   2334..2352    +  promoter       T7 promoter: promoter for bacteriophage T7 RNA polymerase
   2353..2377    +  protein_bind   lac operator: The lac repressor binds to the lac operator to inhibit transcription in E. coli. This inhibition can be relieved by adding lactose or isopropyl-β-D-thiogalactopyranoside (IPTG). lac repressor encoded by lacI
   2392..2414    +  RBS            RBS: efficient ribosome binding site from bacteriophage T7 gene 10 (Olins and Rangwala, 1989)
   2457..2744    +  CDS            SUMO: cleavable ubiquitin-like protein tag; S. cerevisiae SMT3 (truncated and modified); modified to prevent cleavage by eukaryotic SUMO proteases
   2745..3116    +  CDS            nusG (fragment): NUSG_ECO57 - Experimental evidence at protein level: Swiss-Prot protein existence level 1. Participates in transcription elongation, termination and antitermination. In the absence of Rho, increases the rate of transcription elongation by the RNA polymerase (RNAP), probably by partially suppressing pausing. In the presence of Rho, modulates most Rho-dependent termination events by interacting with the RNAP to render the complex more susceptible to the termination activity of Rho. May be required to overcome a kinetic limitation of Rho to function at certain terminators. Also involved in riboso
   3171..3188    +  CDS            9xHis (fragment): 9xHis affinity tag
   3198..3247    +  CDS            SET1 (fragment): solubility-enhancement tag derived from T7 phage gene 10B
   3255..3302    +  terminator     T7 terminator: transcription terminator for bacteriophage T7 RNA polymerase
   3339..3767    +  rep_origin     f1 ori (sequence partly withheld): f1 bacteriophage origin of replication; arrow indicates direction of (+) strand synthesis
   3820..3924    +  promoter       AmpR promoter: bla
   3925..4785    +  CDS            AmpR: β-lactamase; bla; confers resistance to ampicillin, carbenicillin, and related antibiotics
   4956..5544    +  rep_origin     ori: high-copy-number ColE1/pMB1/pBR322/pUC origin of replication
   5730..5869    -  misc_feature   bom: basis of mobility region from pBR322
   5971..56      -  CDS            rop (across the origin): Rop protein, which maintains plasmids at low copy number; rop
