[The description below was written by a language model from this plasmid's Addgene catalogue record and pLannotate feature annotations shown in this document.]
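Description:
pNQ116 is a bacterial expression plasmid built on the pESUMO backbone for producing the N-terminal portion of E. coli NusG (residues M1 to P124, a 372 bp insert introduced by Gibson cloning) as a fusion to an N-terminal 6xHis-SUMO tag. The sequenced record is about 6.1 kb. It has a pET-like architecture: a ColE1/pMB1-type origin accompanied by the pBR322 bom region and the rop gene, which moderates copy number, an f1 origin for single-stranded DNA production, and a β-lactamase gene under its own promoter for ampicillin selection. Short tetracycline-resistance fragments flanking the lacI cassette appear to be non-functional pBR322 remnants.

Expression is driven by a T7 promoter followed by a lac operator and the strong phage T7 gene 10 ribosome binding site. The plasmid-borne lacI gene supplies repressor, so transcription is IPTG-inducible in hosts that provide T7 RNA polymerase. The annotated SUMO coding sequence (yeast SMT3-derived) runs directly into the nusG fragment, and a T7 terminator lies downstream. The 6xHis element stated in the catalogue purpose is not separately annotated upstream of SUMO, although there is unannotated space between the ribosome binding site and the SUMO sequence where it would be expected. A His-tag fragment and a short T7 gene 10-derived fragment are annotated downstream of the insert and are probably backbone remnants. The record does not state whether they are translated.

The His tag would allow affinity purification, and SUMO fusions commonly improve solubility and can be removed with a SUMO protease. The truncated NusG was made in the context of work on real-time tracking of transcription–translation coupling.
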