Addgene plasmid #242080: pNQ116
Purpose: Expresses NusG (M1-P124) as fusion with 6xHis-SUMO
Depositing lab: Olivier Duss. Depositing organization: European Molecular Biology Laboratory (EMBL), Heidelberg. Publication: Tracking transcription-translation coupling in real time. Qureshi NS, Duss O. Nature. 2025 Jan;637(8045):487-495. doi: 10.1038/s41586-024-08308-w. Epub 2024 Dec 4. PubMed 39633055.
Backbone
  Vector backbone: pESUMO
  Vector type: Bacterial Expression
Growth in bacteria
  Bacterial resistance: Ampicillin, 100 μg/mL
  Growth temperature: 37°C
  Growth strain: DH5alpha
  Copy number: Unknown
Gene/Insert
  Gene/Insert name: NusG
  Species: E. coli
  Insert size (bp): 372
  Mutation: conatins M1-P124
  Entrez Gene: nusG (a.k.a. b3982, ECK3973)
  Tag / fusion protein: SUMO (N terminal on backbone)
  Cloning method: Gibson Cloning
  Sequencing primers: 5′ taatacgactcactataggg
Terms and licenses: Academic/Nonprofit Terms; Industry Terms: Not Available to Industry
How to cite: pNQ116 was a gift from Olivier Duss (Addgene plasmid # 242080 ; http://n2t.net/addgene:242080 ; RRID:Addgene_242080)
